Addgene plasmid #78165: sgGFP_3
Purpose: sgGFP
Depositing lab: William Hahn. Depositing organization: Dana-Farber Cancer Institute. Publication: Integrated genetic and pharmacologic interrogation of rare cancers. Hong AL, Tseng YY, Cowley GS, Jonas O, Cheah JH, Kynnap BD, Doshi MB, Oh C, Meyer SC, Church AJ, Gill S, Bielski CM, Keskula P, Imamovic A, Howell S, Kryukov GV, Clemons PA, Tsherniak A, Vazquez F, Crompton BD, Shamji AF, Rodriguez-Galindo C, Janeway KA, Roberts CW, Stegmaier K, van Hummelen P, Cima MJ, Langer RS, Garraway LA, Schreiber SL, Root DE, Hahn WC, Boehm JS. Nat Commun. 2016 Jun 22;7:11987. doi: 10.1038/ncomms11987. PubMed 27329820.
Backbone
  Vector backbone: lentiGuide-Puro
  Backbone manufacturer: Addgene plasmid 52963
  Backbone size w/o insert (bp): 10183
  Vector type: Mammalian Expression, Lentiviral, CRISPR
  Selectable markers: Puromycin
Growth in bacteria
  Bacterial resistance: Ampicillin, 100 μg/mL
  Growth temperature: 37°C
  Growth strain: NEB Stable
  Copy number: Unknown
Gene/Insert
  Gene/Insert name: GFP
  gRNA/shRNA sequence: AGCTGGACGGCGACGTAAAG
  Promoter: hU6
  Cloning method: Unknown
  Sequencing primers: 5′ hU6-F; 3′ WPRE-R
Resource information
  A portion of this plasmid was derived from a plasmid made by: The RNAi Consortium / Broad Institute
Terms and licenses: Academic/Nonprofit Terms; Industry Terms: Not Available to Industry
How to cite: sgGFP_3 was a gift from William Hahn (Addgene plasmid # 78165 ; http://n2t.net/addgene:78165 ; RRID:Addgene_78165)
