[The description below was written by a language model from this plasmid's Addgene catalogue record.]
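Description:
sgGFP_3 is a lentiviral CRISPR guide-expression plasmid built on the lentiGuide-Puro backbone, a transfer vector designed to deliver a single guide RNA into mammalian cells without supplying Cas9 itself. It is propagated in bacteria under ampicillin selection, in a recombination-tolerant strain of the kind generally preferred for plasmids carrying repeated lentiviral long terminal repeats; the copy number is not recorded. In transduced mammalian cells, the puromycin resistance marker allows selection of cells that have integrated the provirus.

The payload is a guide RNA targeting GFP, driven by the human U6 promoter, an RNA polymerase III promoter commonly used to produce short, precisely defined transcripts such as sgRNAs. The name suggests it is one of several GFP-directed guides in a set. The listed sequencing primers indicate that the guide cassette lies between the hU6 promoter and a WPRE, a post-transcriptional element that typically enhances expression from lentiviral transcripts. No feature table accompanies the record, so the exact arrangement of the other backbone elements, including the promoter driving the puromycin marker, is not stated here.

Because the vector carries no nuclease, it is meant for use in cells that express Cas9 from a separate construct. A GFP-targeting guide has no endogenous target in ordinary mammalian genomes, so such constructs commonly serve as negative controls in CRISPR knockout experiments, or as a readout of Cas9 activity in GFP-expressing cells. The record gives the purpose only as "sgGFP", and the associated work concerns genetic and pharmacologic interrogation of rare cancers. Part of the plasmid derives from material generated by a large RNAi and genetic perturbation consortium.
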