>Addgene plasmid #78165 | sgGFP_3 | addgene partial sequence | sequence record 148813 | WPRE-R 5'-CATAGCGTAAAAGGAGCAACA-3'
AATTTTGTAATCCAGAGGTTGATTGTCGACTTAACGCGTTCAGGCACCGGGCTTGCGGGTCATGCACCAG
GTGCGCGGTCCTTCGGGCACCTCGACGTCGGCGGTGACGGTGAAGCCGAGCCGCTCGTAGAAGGGGAGGT
TGCGGGGCGCGGAGGTCTCCAGGAAGGCGGGCACCCCGGCGCGCTCGGCCGCCTCCACTCCGGGGAGCAC
GACGGCGCTGCCCAGACCCTTGCCCTGGTGGTCGGGCGAGACTCCGACGGTGGCCAGGAACCACGCGGGC
TCCTTGGGCCGGTGCGGCGCCAGGAGGCCTTCCATCTGTTGCTGCGCGGCCAGCCGGGAACCGCTCAACT
CGGCCATGCGCGGGCCGATCTCGGCGAACACCGCCCCCGCTTCGACGCTCTCCGGCGTGGTCCAGACCGC
CACGGCGGCGCCGTCGTCCGCGACCCACACCTTGCCGATGTCGAGCCCGACGCGCGTGAGGAAGAGTTCT
TGCAGCTCGGTGACCCGCTCGATGTGGCGGTCCGGATCGACGGTGTGGCGCGTGGCGGGGTAGTCGGCGA
ACGCGGCGGCGAGGGTGCGTACGGCCCTGGGGACGTCGTCGCGGGTGGCGAGGCGCACCGTGGGCTTGTA
CTCGGTCATGGTGGCCGTACGTCACGACACCTGAAATGGAAGAAAAAAACTTTGAACCACTGTCTGAGGC
TTGAGAATGAACCAAGATCCAAACTCAAAAAGGGCAAATTCCAAGGAGAATTACATCAAGTGCCAAGCTG
GCCTAACTTCAGTCTCCA
