>Addgene plasmid #78165 | sgGFP_3 | addgene partial sequence | sequence record 148814 | hU6-F 5'-GAGGGCCTATTTCCCATGATT-3'
AGGCTGTTGAGAGATAATTAGAATTAATTTGACTGTAAACACAAAGATATTAGTACAAAATACGTGACGT
AGAAAGTAATACTTTCTTGGGTAGTTTGCAGTTTTAAAATTATGTTTTAAAATGGACTATCATATGCTTA
CCGTAACTTGAAAGTATTTCGATTTCTTGGCTTTATATATCTTGTGGAAAGGACGAAACACCGAGCTGGA
CGGCGACGTAAAGTTTTAGAGCTAGAAATAGCAAGTTAAAATAAGGCTAGTCCGTTATCAACTTGAAAAA
GTGGCACCGAGTCGGTGCTTTTTTAAGCTTGGCGTAACTAGATCTTGAGACAAATGGCAGTATTCATCCA
CAATTTTAAAAGAAAAGGGGGGATTGGGGGGTACAGTGCAGGGGAAAGAATAGTAGACATAATAGCAACA
GACATACAAACTAAAGAATTACAAAAACAAATTACAAAAATTCAAAATTTTCGGGTTTATTACAGGGACA
GCAGAGATCCACTTTGGCGCCGGCTCGAGGGGGCCCGGGTGCAAAGATGGATAAAGTTTTAAACAGAGAG
GAATCTTTGCAGCTAATGGACCTTCTAGGTCTTGAAAGGAGTGGGAATTGGCTCCGGTGCCCGTCAGTGG
GCAGAGCGCACATCGCCCACAGTCCCCGAGAAGTTGGGGGGAGGGGTCGGCAATTGATCCGGTGCCTAGA
GAAGGTGGCGCGGGGTAAACTGGGAAAGTGATGTCGTGTACTGGCTCCGCCTTTTTCCCGAGGGTGGGGG
AGAACCGTATATAAGTGCAGTAGTCGCCGTGAACGTTCTTTTTCGCAACGGGTTTGCCGCCAGAACACAG
GTAAGTGCCGTGTGTGGTTCCCCGCGGGCCTGGCCTCTTTACGGGTTATG
